>Addgene plasmid #153053 | MARS_pNIC-CTB10H | addgene full sequence | sequence record 304471 | Addgene NGS Result
GGTCCACGCTGGTTTGCCCCAGCAGGCGAAAATCCTGTTTGATGGTGGTTAACGGCGGGATATAACATGA
GCTGTCTTCGGTATCGTCGTATCCCACTACCGAGATATCCGCACCAACGCGCAGCCCGGACTCGGTAATG
GCGCGCATTGCGCCCAGCGCCATCTGATCGTTGGCAACCAGCATCGCAGTGGGAACGATGCCCTCATTCA
GCATTTGCATGGTTTGTTGAAAACCGGACATGGCACTCCAGTCGCCTTCCCGTTCCGCTATCGGCTGAAT
TTGATTGCGAGTGAGATATTTATGCCAGCCAGCCAGACGCAGACGCGCCGAGACAGAACTTAATGGGCCC
GCTAACAGCGCGATTTGCTGGTGACCCAATGCGACCAGATGCTCCACGCCCAGTCGCGTACCGTCTTCAT
GGGAGAAAATAATACTGTTGATGGGTGTCTGGTCAGAGACATCAAGAAATAACGCCGGAACATTAGTGCA
GGCAGCTTCCACAGCAATGGCATCCTGGTCATCCAGCGGATAGTTAATGATCAGCCCACTGACGCGTTGC
GCGAGAAGATTGTGCACCGCCGCTTTACAGGCTTCGACGCCGCTTCGTTCTACCATCGACACCACCACGC
TGGCACCCAGTTGATCGGCGCGAGATTTAATCGCCGCGACAATTTGCGACGGCGCGTGCAGGGCCAGACT
GGAGGTGGCAACGCCAATCAGCAACGACTGTTTGCCCGCCAGTTGTTGTGCCACGCGGTTGGGAATGTAA
TTCAGCTCCGCCATCGCCGCTTCCACTTTTTCCCGCGTTTTCGCAGAAACGTGGCTGGCCTGGTTCACCA
CGCGGGAAACGGTCTGATAAGAGACACCGGCATACTCTGCGACATCGTATAACGTTACTGGTTTCACATT
CACCACCCTGAATTGACTCTCTTCCGGGCGCTATCATGCCATACCGCGAAAGGTTTTGCGCCATTCGATG
GTGTCCGGGATCTCGACGCTCTCCCTTATGCGACTCCTGCATTAGGAAGCAGCCCAGTAGTAGGTTGAGG
CCGTTGAGCACCGCCGCCGCAAGGAATGGTGCATGCAAGGAGATGGCGCCCAACAGTCCCCCGGCCACGG
GGCCTGCCACCATACCCACGCCGAAACAAGCGCTCATGAGCCCGAAGTGGCGAGCCCGATCTTCCCCATC
GGTGATGTCGGCGATATAGGCGCCAGCAACCGCACCTGTGGCGCCGGTGATGCCGGCCACGATGCGTCCG
GCGTAGAGGATCGAGATCTCGATCCCGCGAAATTAATACGACTCACTATAGGGGAATTGTGAGCGGATAA
CAATTCCCCTCTAGAAATAATTTTGTTTAACCTTAAGAAGGAGATATACTATGAGACTGTTCGTGAGTGA
TGGCGTCCCGGGTTGCTTGCCGGTGCTGGCCGCCGCCGGGAGAGCCCGGGGCAGAGCAGAGGTGCTCATC
AGCACTGTAGGCCCGGAAGATTGTGTGGTCCCGTTCCTGACCCGGCCTAAGGTCCCTGTCTTGCAGCTGG
ATAGCGGCAACTACCTCTTCTCCACTAGTGCAATCTGCCGATATTTTTTTTTGTTATCTGGCTGGGAGCA
AGATGACCTCACTAACCAGTGGCTGGAATGGGAAGCGACAGAGCTGCAGCCAGCTTTGTCTGCTGCCCTG
TACTATTTAGTGGTCCAAGGCAAGAAGGGGGAAGATGTTCTTGGTTCAGTGCGGAGAGCCCTGACTCACA
TTGACCACAGCTTGAGTCGTCAGAACTGTCCTTTCCTGGCTGGGGAGACAGAATCTCTAGCCGACATTGT
TTTGTGGGGAGCCCTATACCCATTACTGCAAGATCCCGCCTACCTCCCTGAGGAGCTGAGTGCCCTGCAC
AGCTGGTTCCAGACACTGAGTACCCAGGAACCATGTCAGCGAGCTGCAGAGACTGTACTGAAACAGCAAG
GTGTCCTGGCTCTCCGGCCTTACCTCCAAAAGCAGCCCCAGCCCAGCCCCGCTGAGGGAAGGGCTGTCAC
CAATGAGCCTGAGGAGGAGGAGCTGGCAGAGAACCTCTACTTCCAATCGGGTGGCGGTCTGAACGACATC
TTCGAGGCTCAGAAAATCGAATGGCACGAACATCATCATCATCACCACCACCACCACCACTGAGATCCGG
CTGCTAACAAAGCCCGAAAGGAAGCTGAGTTGGCTGCTGCCACCGCTGAGCAATAACTAGCATAACCCCT
TGGGGCCTCTAAACGGGTCTTGAGGGGTTTTTTGCTGAAAGGAGGAACTATATCCGGATTGGCGAATGGG
[124 nt withheld, positions 2311-2434]
C
[91 nt withheld, positions 2436-2526]
A
[49 nt withheld, positions 2528-2576]
CCTTTGACGTTGGAGTCCACGTTCTTT
[37 nt withheld, positions 2604-2640]
ACCCTATCTCGGTCTATTCTTTTGATTTATAAGGGATTTTGCCGATTTCGGCCTATTGGTTAAAAAATGA
GCTGATTTAACAAAAATTTAACGCGAATTTTAACAAAATATTAACGCTTACAATTTAGGTGGCACTTTTC
GGGGAAATGTGCGCGGAACCCCTATTTGTTTATTTTTCTAAATACATTCAAATATGTATCCGCTCATGAA
TTAATTCTTAGAAAAACTCATCGAGCATCAAATGAAACTGCAATTTATTCATATCAGGATTATCAATACC
ATATTTTTGAAAAAGCCGTTTCTGTAATGAAGGAGAAAACTCACCGAGGCAGTTCCATAGGATGGCAAGA
TCCTGGTATCGGTCTGCGATTCCGACTCGTCCAACATCAATACAACCTATTAATTTCCCCTCGTCAAAAA
TAAGGTTATCAAGTGAGAAATCACCATGAGTGACGACTGAATCCGGTGAGAATGGCAAAAGTTTATGCAT
TTCTTTCCAGACTTGTTCAACAGGCCAGCCATTACGCTCGTCATCAAAATCACTCGCATCAACCAAACCG
TTATTCATTCGTGATTGCGCCTGAGCGAGACGAAATACGCGATCGCTGTTAAAAGGACAATTACAAACAG
GAATCGAATGCAACCGGCGCAGGAACACTGCCAGCGCATCAACAATATTTTCACCTGAATCAGGATATTC
TTCTAATACCTGGAATGCTGTTTTCCCGGGGATCGCAGTGGTGAGTAACCATGCATCATCAGGAGTACGG
ATAAAATGCTTGATGGTCGGAAGAGGCATAAATTCCGTCAGCCAGTTTAGTCTGACCATCTCATCTGTAA
CATCATTGGCAACGCTACCTTTGCCATGTTTCAGAAACAACTCTGGCGCATCGGGCTTCCCATACAATCG
ATAGATTGTCGCACCTGATTGCCCGACATTATCGCGAGCCCATTTATACCCATATAAATCAGCATCCATG
TTGGAATTTAATCGCGGCCTAGAGCAAGACGTTTCCCGTTGAATATGGCTCATAACACCCCTTGTATTAC
TGTTTATGTAAGCAGACAGTTTTATTGTTCATGACCAAAATCCCTTAACGTGAGTTTTCGTTCCACTGAG
CGTCAGACCCCGTAGAAAAGATCAAAGGATCTTCTTGAGATCCTTTTTTTCTGCGCGTAATCTGCTGCTT
GCAAACAAAAAAACCACCGCTACCAGCGGTGGTTTGTTTGCCGGATCAAGAGCTACCAACTCTTTTTCCG
AAGGTAACTGGCTTCAGCAGAGCGCAGATACCAAATACTGTCCTTCTAGTGTAGCCGTAGTTAGGCCACC
ACTTCAAGAACTCTGTAGCACCGCCTACATACCTCGCTCTGCTAATCCTGTTACCAGTGGCTGCTGCCAG
TGGCGATAAGTCGTGTCTTACCGGGTTGGACTCAAGACGATAGTTACCGGATAAGGCGCAGCGGTCGGGC
TGAACGGGGGGTTCGTGCACACAGCCCAGCTTGGAGCGAACGACCTACACCGAACTGAGATACCTACAGC
GTGAGCTATGAGAAAGCGCCACGCTTCCCGAAGGGAGAAAGGCGGACAGGTATCCGGTAAGCGGCAGGGT
CGGAACAGGAGAGCGCACGAGGGAGCTTCCAGGGGGAAACGCCTGGTATCTTTATAGTCCTGTCGGGTTT
CGCCACCTCTGACTTGAGCGTCGATTTTTGTGATGCTCGTCAGGGGGGCGGAGCCTATGGAAAAACGCCA
GCAACGCGGCCTTTTTACGGTTCCTGGCCTTTTGCTGGCCTTTTGCTCACATGTTCTTTCCTGCGTTATC
CCCTGATTCTGTGGATAACCGTATTACCGCCTTTGAGTGAGCTGATACCGCTCGCCGCAGCCGAACGACC
GAGCGCAGCGAGTCAGTGAGCGAGGAAGCGGAAGAGCGCCTGATGCGGTATTTTCTCCTTACGCATCTGT
GCGGTATTTCACACCGCAATGGTGCACTCTCAGTACAATCTGCTCTGATGCCGCATAGTTAAGCCAGTAT
ACACTCCGCTATCGCTACGTGACTGGGTCATGGCTGCGCCCCGACACCCGCCAACACCCGCTGACGCGCC
CTGACGGGCTTGTCTGCTCCCGGCATCCGCTTACAGACAAGCTGTGACCGTCTCCGGGAGCTGCATGTGT
CAGAGGTTTTCACCGTCATCACCGAAACGCGCGAGGCAGCTGCGGTAAAGCTCATCAGCGTGGTCGTGAA
GCGATTCACAGATGTCTGCCTGTTCATCCGCGTCCAGCTCGTTGAGTTTCTCCAGAAGCGTTAATGTCTG
GCTTCTGATAAAGCGGGCCATGTTAAGGGCGGTTTTTTCCTGTTTGGTCACTGATGCCTCCGTGTAAGGG
GGATTTCTGTTCATGGGGGTAATGATACCGATGAAACGAGAGAGGATGCTCACGATACGGGTTACTGATG
ATGAACATGCCCGGTTACTGGAACGTTGTGAGGGTAAACAACTGGCGGTATGGATGCGGCGGGACCAGAG
AAAAATCACTCAGGGTCAATGCCAGCGCTTCGTTAATACAGATGTAGGTGTTCCACAGGGTAGCCAGCAG
CATCCTGCGATGCAGATCCGGAACATAATGGTGCAGGGCGCTGACTTCCGCGTTTCCAGACTTTACGAAA
CACGGAAACCGAAGACCATTCATGTTGTTGCTCAGGTCGCAGACGTTTTGCAGCAGCAGTCGCTTCACGT
TCGCTCGCGTATCGGTGATTCATTCTGCTAACCAGTAAGGCAACCCCGCCAGCCTAGCCGGGTCCTCAAC
GACAGGAGCACGATCATGCGCACCCGTGGGGCCGCCATGCCGGCGATAATGGCCTGCTTCTCGCCGAAAC
GTTTGGTGGCGGGACCAGTGACGAAGGCTTGAGCGAGGGCGTGCAAGATTCCGAATACCGCAAGCGACAG
GCCGATCATCGTCGCGCTCCAGCGAAAGCGGTCCTCGCCGAAAATGACCCAGAGCGCTGCCGGCACCTGT
CCTACGAGTTGCATGATAAAGAAGACAGTCATAAGTGCGGCGACGATAGTCATGCCCCGCGCCCACCGGA
AGGAGCTGACTGGGTTGAAGGCTCTCAAGGGCATCGGTCGAGATCCCGGTGCCTAATGAGTGAGCTAACT
TACATTAATTGCGTTGCGCTCACTGCCCGCTTTCCAGTCGGGAAACCTGTCGTGCCAGCTGCATTAATGA
ATCGGCCAACGCGCGGGGAGAGGCGGTTTGCGTATTGGGCGCCAGGGTGGTTTTTCTTTTCACCAGTGAG
ACGGGCAACAGCTGATTGCCCTTCACCGCCTGGCCCTGAGAGAGTTGCAGCAAGC
Features (pLannotate 1.2.2; 20 found; start..end, strand, type, name):
    908..985     -  promoter       lacI promoter: lacI
    993..1272    -  CDS            TcR (fragment): tetracycline efflux protein; tet; confers resistance to tetracycline
   1294..1312    +  promoter       T7 promoter: promoter for bacteriophage T7 RNA polymerase
   1313..1337    +  protein_bind   lac operator: The lac repressor binds to the lac operator to inhibit transcription in E. coli. This inhibition can be relieved by adding lactose or isopropyl-β-D-thiogalactopyranoside (IPTG). lac repressor encoded by lacI
   1352..1374    +  RBS            RBS: efficient ribosome binding site from bacteriophage T7 gene 10 (Olins and Rangwala, 1989)
   1381..2058    +  CDS            MARS1 (fragment): SYMC_HUMAN - Also known as MARS. Experimental evidence at protein level: Swiss-Prot protein existence level 1. Catalyzes the specific attachment of an amino acid to its cognate tRNA in a 2 step reaction: the amino acid (AA) is first activated by ATP to form AA-AMP and then transferred to the acceptor end of the tRNA (PubMed:11714285). Plays a role in the synthesis of ribosomal RNA in the nucleolus (PubMed:10791971). From Homo sapiens (Human).
   2089..2130    +  CDS            AviTag™ (fragment): peptide tag that allows for enzymatic biotinylation
   2143..2160    +  CDS            9xHis (fragment): 9xHis affinity tag
   2170..2219    +  CDS            SET1 (fragment): solubility-enhancement tag derived from T7 phage gene 10B
   2227..2274    +  terminator     T7 terminator: transcription terminator for bacteriophage T7 RNA polymerase
   2311..2739    +  rep_origin     f1 ori (sequence partly withheld): f1 bacteriophage origin of replication; arrow indicates direction of (+) strand synthesis
   2792..2849    +  promoter       AmpR promoter (fragment): bla
   2858..3673    -  CDS            KanR: aminoglycoside phosphotransferase; aph(3')-Ia; confers resistance to kanamycin in bacteria or G418 (Geneticin®) in eukaryotes
   3795..4383    +  rep_origin     ori: high-copy-number ColE1/pMB1/pBR322/pUC origin of replication
   4569..4708    -  misc_feature   bom: basis of mobility region from pBR322
   4810..5001    -  CDS            rop: Rop protein, which maintains plasmids at low copy number; rop
   5018..5398    +  CDS            YPB1_ECOLX: Protein predicted: Swiss-Prot protein existence level 4. From Escherichia coli.
   5470..5761    -  CDS            TcR (fragment): tetracycline efflux protein; tet; confers resistance to tetracycline
   5776..5797    -  protein_bind   CAP binding site: CAP binding activates transcription in the presence of cAMP. E. coli catabolite activator protein
   5810..907     -  CDS            lacI (across the origin): lac repressor; lacI; The lac repressor binds to the lac operator to inhibit transcription in E. coli. This inhibition can be relieved by adding lactose or isopropyl-β-D-thiogalactopyranoside (IPTG).
