[The description below was written by a language model from this plasmid's Addgene catalogue record and pLannotate feature annotations shown in this document.]
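Description:
MARS_pNIC-CTB10H is a bacterial expression plasmid for producing human methionyl-tRNA synthetase (MARS/MARS1) carrying a C-terminal biotinylatable tag. It is built on pNIC-CTB10H, a Structural Genomics Consortium backbone with a pET-like layout, and the insert was introduced by ligation-independent cloning. The plasmid is selected with kanamycin through an aph(3')-Ia KanR gene. It replicates from a ColE1/pBR322-type origin accompanied by the bom region and the rop gene, consistent with its low-copy classification. An f1 origin is also present, and short tetracycline-resistance fragments appear to be non-functional remnants of the vector's pBR322 ancestry.

Expression is driven by a T7 promoter followed by a lac operator and the T7 gene 10 ribosome binding site, with a T7 terminator downstream. A plasmid-borne lacI gene supplies the repressor, so transcription should be IPTG-inducible in E. coli hosts that provide T7 RNA polymerase. The annotated MARS1 coding region spans only about 680 nt and is flagged as a fragment, so the construct appears to encode a portion or domain of the enzyme rather than the full-length protein; the record does not state which residues are included. According to the catalogue entry, the backbone contributes a TEV-Avi-His10 fusion at the C-terminus. The feature table detects the AviTag and a polyhistidine stretch, but not the TEV site. The His tag allows metal-affinity purification, and the AviTag allows site-specific enzymatic biotinylation (by the biotin ligase BirA). This arrangement suits making immobilisable or streptavidin-capturable protein, although the record states only that the purpose is producing Avi-tagged MARS.
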