Addgene plasmid #153053: MARS_pNIC-CTB10H
Purpose: Expression construct for producing Avi tagged Methionyl-tRNA synthetase
Depositing lab: Susanne Gräslund. Depositing organization: Karolinska Institutet.
Backbone
  Vector backbone: pNIC-CTB10H
  Backbone manufacturer: Structural Genomics Consortium
  Vector type: Bacterial Expression
Growth in bacteria
  Bacterial resistance: Kanamycin, 50 μg/mL
  Growth temperature: 37°C
  Growth strain: DH5alpha
  Copy number: Low Copy
Gene/Insert
  Gene/Insert name: MARS
  Species: H. sapiens (human)
  Entrez Gene: MARS1 (a.k.a. CMT2U, ILFS2, ILLD, MARS, METRS, MRS, MTRNS, SPG70, TTD9)
  Promoter: T7
  Tag / fusion protein: TEV-Avi-His10 (C terminal on backbone)
  Cloning method: Ligation Independent Cloning
Terms and licenses: Academic/Nonprofit Terms; Industry Terms: Not Available to Industry
How to cite: MARS_pNIC-CTB10H was a gift from Susanne Gräslund (Addgene plasmid # 153053 ; http://n2t.net/addgene:153053 ; RRID:Addgene_153053)
