>Addgene plasmid #153053 | MARS_pNIC-CTB10H | depositor partial sequence | sequence record 296147 | DNA sequence of target insert without tags, start/stop amino acids M1-L225
ATGAGACTGTTCGTGAGTGATGGCGTCCCGGGTTGCTTGCCGGTGCTGGCCGCCGCCGGGAGAGCCCGGG
GCAGAGCAGAGGTGCTCATCAGCACTGTAGGCCCGGAAGATTGTGTGGTCCCGTTCCTGACCCGGCCTAA
GGTCCCTGTCTTGCAGCTGGATAGCGGCAACTACCTCTTCTCCACTAGTGCAATCTGCCGATATTTTTTT
TTGTTATCTGGCTGGGAGCAAGATGACCTCACTAACCAGTGGCTGGAATGGGAAGCGACAGAGCTGCAGC
CAGCTTTGTCTGCTGCCCTGTACTATTTAGTGGTCCAAGGCAAGAAGGGGGAAGATGTTCTTGGTTCAGT
GCGGAGAGCCCTGACTCACATTGACCACAGCTTGAGTCGTCAGAACTGTCCTTTCCTGGCTGGGGAGACA
GAATCTCTAGCCGACATTGTTTTGTGGGGAGCCCTATACCCATTACTGCAAGATCCCGCCTACCTCCCTG
AGGAGCTGAGTGCCCTGCACAGCTGGTTCCAGACACTGAGTACCCAGGAACCATGTCAGCGAGCTGCAGA
GACTGTACTGAAACAGCAAGGTGTCCTGGCTCTCCGGCCTTACCTCCAAAAGCAGCCCCAGCCCAGCCCC
GCTGAGGGAAGGGCTGTCACCAATGAGCCTGAGGAGGAGGAGCTG
